Addgene plasmid #245249: pEF myc-SHP2(T507K)-TurboID
Purpose: Proximity-labeling proteomics with SHP2
Depositing lab: Neel Shah. Depositing organization: Columbia University. Publication: Proximity-labeling proteomics reveals remodeled interactomes and altered localization of pathogenic SHP2 variants. van Vlimmeren AE, Tang LC, Jiang Z, Iyer A, Voleti R, Krismer K, Gaublomme JT, Jovanovic M, Shah NH. bioRxiv [Preprint]. 2025 Mar 21:2025.02.26.640373. doi: 10.1101/2025.02.26.640373. PubMed 40661614.
Backbone
  Vector backbone: pEF
  Vector type: Mammalian Expression
Growth in bacteria
  Bacterial resistance: Ampicillin, 100 μg/mL
  Growth temperature: 37°C
  Growth strain: DH5alpha
  Copy number: High Copy
Gene/Insert
  Gene/Insert name: SHP2 full-length
  Species: H. sapiens (human)
  Mutation: T507K
  Tag / fusion protein: TurboID (C terminal on insert)
  Cloning method: Gibson Cloning
Terms and licenses: Academic/Nonprofit Terms; Industry Terms: Not Available to Industry
How to cite: pEF myc-SHP2(T507K)-TurboID was a gift from Neel Shah (Addgene plasmid # 245249 ; http://n2t.net/addgene:245249 ; RRID:Addgene_245249)
