[The description below was written by a language model from this plasmid's Addgene catalogue record and pLannotate feature annotations shown in this document.]
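Description:
pEF myc-SHP2(T507K)-TurboID is a mammalian expression plasmid of about 8.6 kb built on a pEF backbone. It is maintained in E. coli through a high-copy ColE1/pUC-type origin and selected with ampicillin via the β-lactamase gene. An f1 origin is also present, along with leftover lac promoter/operator and other short backbone fragments that appear to play no role in the design. A second cassette places a blasticidin S deaminase gene under the SV40 early promoter (with the bacterial EM7 promoter just upstream) and ends in an SV40 polyadenylation signal. This should permit blasticidin selection of transfected mammalian cells, although the catalogue entry does not list a mammalian marker.

The payload is driven by the strong constitutive human EF-1α promoter and terminated by the bovine growth hormone poly(A) signal. It encodes full-length human SHP2 (the PTPN11 gene product, a tyrosine phosphatase that acts downstream of receptor and cytoplasmic tyrosine kinases and promotes MAPK signalling) carrying the T507K substitution. SHP2 is fused at its C terminus to TurboID, an engineered E. coli biotin ligase with high catalytic efficiency. The annotation also detects an HIV Rev-type nuclear export signal immediately after TurboID, which the catalogue fields do not mention. The name indicates an N-terminal myc epitope, but the feature table does not annotate it. A T7 promoter lies between the EF-1α promoter and the coding region.

In cells, the fusion biotinylates proteins near SHP2 so they can be captured and identified. The stated purpose is proximity-labeling proteomics with SHP2, and the associated work compares the interactomes and localization of pathogenic SHP2 variants.
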