Features (pLannotate 1.2.2; 25 found; start..end, strand, type, name):
    257..685     -  rep_origin     f1 ori (sequence partly withheld): f1 bacteriophage origin of replication; arrow indicates direction of (+) strand synthesis
    706..727     -  promoter       SV40 promoter (fragment): SV40 enhancer and early promoter
    731..955     -  polyA_signal   bGH poly(A) signal: bovine growth hormone polyadenylation signal
    987..1013    -  CDS            NES: nuclear export signal from the HIV Rev protein (Fischer et al., 1995)
   1020..1976    -  CDS            TurboID: mutant of the E. coli biotin ligase BioID engineered for improved catalytic efficiency (Branon et al., 2018)
   1977..3755    -  CDS            PTPN11: PTN11_HUMAN - Also known as PTP2C, SHPTP2. Experimental evidence at protein level: Swiss-Prot protein existence level 1. Acts downstream of various receptor and cytoplasmic protein tyrosine kinases to participate in the signal transduction from the cell surface to the nucleus (PubMed:10655584, PubMed:18559669, PubMed:18829466, PubMed:26742426, PubMed:28074573). Positively regulates MAPK signal transduction pathway (PubMed:28074573). Dephosphorylates GAB1, ARHGAP35 and EGFR (PubMed:28074573). Dephosphorylates ROCK2 at 'Tyr-722' resulting in stimulation of its RhoA binding activity (PubMed:18559
   3925..3943    -  promoter       T7 promoter: promoter for bacteriophage T7 RNA polymerase
   3960..5138    -  promoter       EF-1α promoter: strong constitutive promoter for human elongation factor EF-1α
   5145..5211    -  CDS            small t antigen (fragment): SV40 (simian virus 40) small t antigen
   5220..5239    -  promoter       SRα promoter (fragment): hybrid promoter consisting of the SV40 early promoter plus part of the long terminal repeat of human T-lymphotrophic virus 1
   5236..5254    -  enhancer       CMV enhancer (fragment): human cytomegalovirus immediate early enhancer
   5409..5461    +  misc_feature   bom (fragment): basis of mobility region from pBR322
   5520..5624    +  promoter       AmpR promoter: bla
   5625..6485    +  CDS            AmpR: β-lactamase; bla; confers resistance to ampicillin, carbenicillin, and related antibiotics
   6656..7244    +  rep_origin     ori: high-copy-number ColE1/pMB1/pBR322/pUC origin of replication
   7416..7508    +  CDS            lacI (fragment): lac repressor; lacI; The lac repressor binds to the lac operator to inhibit transcription in E. coli. This inhibition can be relieved by adding lactose or isopropyl-β-D-thiogalactopyranoside (IPTG).
   7521..7542    +  protein_bind   CAP binding site: CAP binding activates transcription in the presence of cAMP. E. coli catabolite activator protein
   7557..7587    +  promoter       lac promoter: promoter for the E. coli lac operon
   7595..7611    +  protein_bind   lac operator: The lac repressor binds to the lac operator to inhibit transcription in E. coli. This inhibition can be relieved by adding lactose or isopropyl-β-D-thiogalactopyranoside (IPTG). lac repressor encoded by lacI
   7684..7805    -  polyA_signal   SV40 poly(A) signal: SV40 polyadenylation signal
   7800..7925    -  CDS            ble (fragment): BLE_KLEPN - Experimental evidence at protein level: Swiss-Prot protein existence level 1. Binding protein with a strong affinity to the bleomycin family of antibiotics. Binds to CL990; an antimitotic-antibiotic compound. From Klebsiella pneumoniae.
   7935..7962    -  CDS            BleoR (fragment): antibiotic-binding protein; Sh ble from Streptoalloteichus hindustanus; confers resistance to bleomycin, phleomycin, and Zeocin™
   7963..8361    -  CDS            BSD: blasticidin S deaminase; Aspergillus terreus BSD; confers resistance to blasticidin
   8380..8427    -  promoter       EM7 promoter: synthetic bacterial promoter&nbsp
   8475..243     -  promoter       SV40 promoter (across the origin): SV40 enhancer and early promoter
>Addgene plasmid #245249 | pEF myc-SHP2(T507K)-TurboID | addgene full sequence | sequence record 487437 | Addgene NGS Result
AAAAAAAATTAGTCAGCCATGGGGCGGAGAATGGGCGGAACTGGGCGGAGTTAGGGGCGGGATGGGCGGA
GTTAGGGGCGGGACTATGGTTGCTGACTAATTGAGATGCATGCTTTGCATACTTCTGCCTGCTGGGGAGC
CTGGGGACTTTCCACACCTGGTTGCTGACTAATTGAGATGCATGCTTTGCATACTTCTGCCTGCTGGGGA
GCCTGGGGACTTTCCACACCCTAACTGACACACATTCCACAGAATTAATTCGCGTTAAATTTTTGTTAAA
TCAGCTCATTTTTTAACCAATAGGCCGAAATCGGCAAAATCCCTTATAAATCAAAAGAATAGACCGAGAT
AGGGT
[37 nt withheld, positions 356-392]
AAAGAACGTGGACTCCAACGTCAAAGG
[49 nt withheld, positions 420-468]
T
[91 nt withheld, positions 470-560]
G
[124 nt withheld, positions 562-685]
GGGGATACCCCCTAGAGCCCCAGCTGGTTCTTTCCGCCTCAGAAGCCATAGAGCCCACCGCATCCCCAGC
ATGCCTGCTATTGTCTTCCCAATCCTCCCCCTTGCTGTCCTGCCCCACCCCACCCCCCAGAATAGAATGA
CACCTACTCAGACAATGCGATGCAATTTCCTCATTTTATTAGGAAAGGACAGTGGGAGTGGCACCTTCCA
GGGTCAAGGAAGGCACGGGGGAGGGGCAAACAACAGATGGCTGGCAACTAGAAGGCACAGTCGAGGCTGA
TCAGCGGGTTTAAACTTAGTCCAGGGTCAGGCGCTCCAGGGGAGGCAGCTGCAGCTTTTCGGCAGACCGC
AGACTGATTTCTCCGCCCATCCAGGGTTTGATAACTCCGTCCTGTTCCAGCAGCAGGGCTCCCTGTTTAT
CAATCCCCCGGCTAATCCCGAAAATCTCTTTGTCCCCAATGATCAGCTTCACGGGTCTATTGATGAAGTT
ATCCAGCTTCTCCCACCGTGGCAGATATGGAGCCAGGCCTTCCTGCTCGAACAGTTCCAGGGCTGCCCGC
AGCTCTCGGATCAGCGTAGCGGCCAGAGTATTCCTGTCCAGGTTAATCCCTGCTTCCTGCAGTGTGATCC
AGCCCTGATTGACCACGCTTTCCTCCACGCGCCTCATAGCCACGTTAATCCCGGCGCCAATGACGATCTG
TGCAGCATCGCCTGTTATTCCGGCCAGCTCCACCAGGATGCCTGCCAGCTTTCTATCCTGCAGATACAGG
TCATTGGGCCATTTGACTCGCACCTTGTCTGCTCCCAGCTTTCGCAGCGCTTCTGCCATGACAATTCCGA
TGACCGGGCCCAGGCCGATTGCTGCTGGTCCCCGCTTCAGGCGCCAAAACATACTCAGGTACAGGTTAGC
TCCAAAAGGAGAGAACCATTTCCTCCCTCTGCTTCCTCTCCCTGCCTGCTGATATTCTGCAATGCAAGCA
TCCCCACTCTTCAGCTCGCCGATTCGATCCAGCAGGTACTGATTGGTGGAGTCGACCACAGGCAGGACTG
CCACGCTCCCGCCGTCCAGCTGTCCCAGAATCTGTTTAGCGTTCAGCAGCGGGATAGGCTCGGGCAGAGA
GTAGCCCTTTCCGGGCACGGTGAACACGTCCACGCCCCAGTCGCGCAGAGTCTGAATGTGCTTGTTGATA
GCGGCCCTGGACATGCCCAGGGTTTCTCCCAGCTGTTCGCCACTATGGAACTCGCCATTAGCCAGGAGAG
CGATCAGCTTCAGAGGCACAGTATTGTCTTTTCTGAAACTTTTCTGCTGTTGCATCAGGCCCACGTTTTC
ATAGACTCTAGCACTGTCTTCTCTCATTTCTGCACAGGGTGGCGTTGGAGTACAAGGCGGGAGAGGGCTC
TGATCTCCACTCGTCTGGTCCGCTAGAGAATACTTAATATTTGTATATTCGTGCCCTTTCCTCTTGCTTT
TCTGCTCTTCTTCAATCCTGCGCTGTAGTGTTTCAATATAATGCTGGACCGCCATATAGATAAATCGGTA
CTGTGCTTCTTTCTGGACCATCCCTGACCTCTGAGACCGCACCATCTGGATGGTTTTGGGAACGTCAATA
TCGCAGTCAACACCTTTCTCTCTGATGATGTCAATAAGAATATCAATCACAATGAACGTCCCTGTCCGGC
CAATTCCAGCACTGCAGTGCACCACGACCGGCCCTGCATCCATGATGCTCTCCTGCTTATGGTGCACCTC
CTCCAGGAAGTCCAGCACGCCCCCAGGGTCGCTGGGCACGCCGTGGTCCGGCCAGGTCCGAAAGTGGTAT
TGCCAGACCGTTCTCTCCGTATTCCCTTGTCCAACCTTTGAAAGTTTAAGTTCTCTTAGCGTATAGTCAT
GAGCGGCGCTTTCTTTGACGTTCCTAACACGCATGACGCCATATTCTTTTAGAGCATACTCATCAGGCCA
GTATTTGACACATTTACTCTTTCCTCTCTCCACTTCTTTCGTTGTCATGACAATCACTCGGGAGTTTTCT
TGGAACACCATCCGCCAAAAGTCATTCACCGTGTTTTGCAGGCAGCCTTGTGTGGCAATGTAACTCTTTT
TGGGCTTTGAATTGTTGCACTTGGTTTCAAATTCAGGCATGATGATATTTGCATTGATGTAATCTGAAAC
AGGCTCATTGGGATCACCATCGTGTAGGACAACCCTGGTATGATCAAAGGGCAGGATGTTTTTATATCTA
TTTTTGTTTTTGTTTTCTTGCCTTTGACCCTCTTTTCGGCTGTAGAGAAGTTTGCACTCCTGTTGTTGTA
GTGTCTCAAATTCTTCCCAAAAGCCTTGTTTGACTTTATCTGTGGTCTCAGCTAATTTGCTTAGTTCTCG
AACTCTGCTTTCTATTTCAGCAGCATTTATACGAGTCGTGTTAAGGGGCTGCTTGAGTTGTAGTACTGTA
CCCAATGTTTCCACCATAGGATTCTTCTTATAATGTTCCACAAGATCTGTCAAAGAATCAAACCGTTCTC
CTCCACCAACGTCGTATTTCAGTTCCTGACAGCGAATCATAACATGGGTCACTTTAGACTTGCCGTCATT
GCTCTCCCCTTTGTCATCACCAGTGCGCACAGAAAGAACAAAATCTCCAGGGTGGCTCTGGCTCTCTCGT
ACAAGAAAACTACCATGTTTTCCTTTTTCAGTTAATAATTTCTCTGCTTCTTTCCCAGAGAGATGTCCAT
GAAACCACCTTTCAGAGGTAGGATCTGCACAGTTCAGAGGATATTTAAGCTCAATGACATCTCCATTCTT
CTCTTTTAATTGCCCGTGATGTTCCATGTAATACTGGACCAACTCAGCCAAAGTGGCAAATTTCTCCCCT
CCATACAGGTCATAGTAATCACCAGTGTTCTGAATCTTGATGTGGGTGACAGCTCCATTTCTTCTAACGG
AAAGTGTGAAGTCTCCAGGGTTACTTTTACTAGGCCTTGCCAAAAAACTGCCATCAACTCCTCTTGTCAA
CAGTAGGTTTTCTGCCTCCACACCAGTGATATTTGGGTGAAACCATCTCCGCGATGTCATCTGCCCAGAC
TGCCCTCCCAGATCCTCTTCTGAGATGAGTTTTTGTTCCATGGTGAAGGGCCCTCTAGACTCGAGCGGCC
GCCACTGTGCTGGATATCTGCAGAATTCCACCACACTGGACTAGTGGATCCGAGCTCGGTACCAAGCTTA
CCTAGCCAGCTTGGGTCTCCCTATAGTGAGTCGTATTAGTACCAAGCTAATTCCTCACGACACCTGAAAT
GGAAGAAAAAAACTTTGAACCACTGTCTGAGGCTTGAGAATGAACCAAGATCCAAACTCAAAAAGGGCAA
ATTCCAAGGAGAATTACATCAAGTGCCAAGCTGGCCTAACTTCAGTCTCCACCCACTCAGTGTGGGGAAA
CTCCATCGCATAAAACCCCTCCCCCCAACCTAAAGACGACGTACTCCAAAAGCTCGAGAACTAATCGAGG
TGCCTGGACGGCGCCCGGTACTCCGTGGAGTCACATGAAGCGACGGCTGAGGACGGAAAGGCCCTTTTCC
TTTGTGTGGGTGACTCACCCGCCCGCTCTCCCGAGCGCCGCGTCCTCCATTTTGAGCTCCCTGCAGCAGG
GCCGGGAAGCGGCCATCTTTCCGCTCACGCAACTGGTGCCGACCGGGCCAGCCTTGCCGCCCAGGGCGGG
GCGATACACGGCGGCGCGAGGCCAGGCACCAGAGCAGGCCGGCCAGCTTGAGACTACCCCCGTCCGATTC
TCGGTGGCCGCGCTCGCAGGCCCCGCCTCGCCGAACATGTGCGCTGGGACGCACGGGCCCCGTCGCCGCC
CGCGGCCCCAAAAACCGAAATACCAGTGTGCAGATCTTGGCCCGCATTTACAAGACTATCTTGCCAGAAA
AAAAGCGTCGCAGCAGGTCATCAAAAATTTTAAATGGCTAGAGACTTATCGAAAGCAGCGAGACAGGCGC
GAAGGTGCCACCAGATTCGCACGCGGCGGCCCCAGCGCCCAGGCCAGGCCTCAACTCAAGCACGAGGCGA
AGGGGCTCCTTAAGCGCAAGGCCTCGAACTCTCCCACCCACTTCCAACCCGAAGCTCGGGATCAAGAATC
ACGTACTGCAGCCAGGTGGAAGTAATTCAAGGCACGCAAGGGCCATAACCCGTAAAGAGGCCAGGCCCGC
GGGAACCACACACGGCACTTACCTGTGTTCTGGCGGCAAACCCGTTGCGAAAAAGAACGTTCACGGCGAC
TACTGCACTTATATACGGTTCTCCCCCACCCTCGGGAAAAAGGCGGAGCCAGTACACGACATCACTTTCC
CAGTTTACCCCGCGCCACCTTCTCTAGGCACCGGTTCAATTGCCGACCCCTCCCCCCAACTTCTCGGGGA
CTGTGGGCGATGTGCGCTCTGCCCACTGACGGGCACCGGAGCCAATTCCCACTCCTTTCAAGACCTAGAA
GGTCCATTAGCTGCAAAGATTCCTCTCTGTTTAAAACTTTATCCATCTTTGCAAAGCTTTTTGCAAAAGC
CTAGTCAATAATCAATGTCAACGCGTATATCTGGCCCGTACATCGCGAAGCAGCGCAAAACGCCTAACCC
TAAGCAGATTCTTCATGCAATTGTCGGTCAAGCCTTGCCTTGTTGTAGCTTAAATTTTGCTCGCGCACTA
CTCAGCGACCTCCAACACACAAGCAGGGAGCAGATACTGGCTTAACTATGCGGCATCAGAGCAGATTGTA
CTGAGAGTGCACCATAGGGGATCGGGAGATCTCCCGATCCGTCGACGTCAGGTGGCACTTTTCGGGGAAA
TGTGCGCGGAACCCCTATTTGTTTATTTTTCTAAATACATTCAAATATGTATCCGCTCATGAGACAATAA
CCCTGATAAATGCTTCAATAATATTGAAAAAGGAAGAGTATGAGTATTCAACATTTCCGTGTCGCCCTTA
TTCCCTTTTTTGCGGCATTTTGCCTTCCTGTTTTTGCTCACCCAGAAACGCTGGTGAAAGTAAAAGATGC
TGAAGATCAGTTGGGTGCACGAGTGGGTTACATCGAACTGGATCTCAACAGCGGTAAGATCCTTGAGAGT
TTTCGCCCCGAAGAACGTTTTCCAATGATGAGCACTTTTAAAGTTCTGCTATGTGGCGCGGTATTATCCC
GTATTGACGCCGGGCAAGAGCAACTCGGTCGCCGCATACACTATTCTCAGAATGACTTGGTTGAGTACTC
ACCAGTCACAGAAAAGCATCTTACGGATGGCATGACAGTAAGAGAATTATGCAGTGCTGCCATAACCATG
AGTGATAACACTGCGGCCAACTTACTTCTGACAACGATCGGAGGACCGAAGGAGCTAACCGCTTTTTTGC
ACAACATGGGGGATCATGTAACTCGCCTTGATCGTTGGGAACCGGAGCTGAATGAAGCCATACCAAACGA
CGAGCGTGACACCACGATGCCTGTAGCAATGGCAACAACGTTGCGCAAACTATTAACTGGCGAACTACTT
ACTCTAGCTTCCCGGCAACAATTAATAGACTGGATGGAGGCGGATAAAGTTGCAGGACCACTTCTGCGCT
CGGCCCTTCCGGCTGGCTGGTTTATTGCTGATAAATCTGGAGCCGGTGAGCGTGGGTCTCGCGGTATCAT
TGCAGCACTGGGGCCAGATGGTAAGCCCTCCCGTATCGTAGTTATCTACACGACGGGGAGTCAGGCAACT
ATGGATGAACGAAATAGACAGATCGCTGAGATAGGTGCCTCACTGATTAAGCATTGGTAACTGTCAGACC
AAGTTTACTCATATATACTTTAGATTGATTTAAAACTTCATTTTTAATTTAAAAGGATCTAGGTGAAGAT
CCTTTTTGATAATCTCATGACCAAAATCCCTTAACGTGAGTTTTCGTTCCACTGAGCGTCAGACCCCGTA
GAAAAGATCAAAGGATCTTCTTGAGATCCTTTTTTTCTGCGCGTAATCTGCTGCTTGCAAACAAAAAAAC
CACCGCTACCAGCGGTGGTTTGTTTGCCGGATCAAGAGCTACCAACTCTTTTTCCGAAGGTAACTGGCTT
CAGCAGAGCGCAGATACCAAATACTGTTCTTCTAGTGTAGCCGTAGTTAGGCCACCACTTCAAGAACTCT
GTAGCACCGCCTACATACCTCGCTCTGCTAATCCTGTTACCAGTGGCTGCTGCCAGTGGCGATAAGTCGT
GTCTTACCGGGTTGGACTCAAGACGATAGTTACCGGATAAGGCGCAGCGGTCGGGCTGAACGGGGGGTTC
GTGCACACAGCCCAGCTTGGAGCGAACGACCTACACCGAACTGAGATACCTACAGCGTGAGCTATGAGAA
AGCGCCACGCTTCCCGAAGGGAGAAAGGCGGACAGGTATCCGGTAAGCGGCAGGGTCGGAACAGGAGAGC
GCACGAGGGAGCTTCCAGGGGGAAACGCCTGGTATCTTTATAGTCCTGTCGGGTTTCGCCACCTCTGACT
TGAGCGTCGATTTTTGTGATGCTCGTCAGGGGGGCGGAGCCTATGGAAAAACGCCAGCAACGCGGCCTTT
TTACGGTTCCTGGCCTTTTGCTCACATGTTCTTTCCTGCGTTATCCCCTGATTCTGTGGATAACCGTATT
ACCGCCTTTGAGTGAGCTGATACCGCTCGCCGCAGCCGAACGACCGAGCGCAGCGAGTCAGTGAGCGAGG
AAGCGGAAGAGCGCCCAATACGCAAACCGCCTCTCCCCGCGCGTTGGCCGATTCATTAATGCAGCTGGCA
CGACAGGTTTCCCGACTGGAAAGCGGGCAGTGAGCGCAACGCAATTAATGTGAGTTAGCTCACTCATTAG
GCACCCCAGGCTTTACACTTTATGCTTCCGGCTCGTATGTTGTGTGGAATTGTGAGCGGATAACAATTTC
ACACAGGAAACAGCTATGACCATGATTACGCCAAGCTCTAGCTAGAGGTCGACGGTATACAGACATGATA
AGATACATTGATGAGTTTGGACAAACCACAACTAGAATGCAGTGAAAAAAATGCTTTATTTGTGAAATTT
GTGATGCTATTGCTTTATTTGTAACCATTATAAGCTGCAATAAACAAGTTGGGGTGGGCGAAGAACTCCA
GCATGAGATCCCCGCGCTGGAGGATCATCCAGCCGGCGTCCCGGAAAACGATTCCGAAGCCCAACCTTTC
ATAGAAGGCGGCGGTGGAATCGAAATCTCGTAGCACGTGTCAGTCCTGCTCCTCGGCCACGAAGTGCTTA
GCCCTCCCACACATAACCAGAGGGCAGCAATTCACGAATCCCAACTGCCGTCGGCTGTCCATCACTGTCC
TTCACTATGGCTTTGATCCCAGGATGCAGATCGAGAAGCACCTGTCGGCACCGTCCGCAGGGGCTCAAGA
TGCCCCTGTTCTCATTTCCGATCGCGACGATACAAGTCAGGTTGCCAGCTGCCGCAGCAGCAGCAGTGCC
CAGCACCACGAGTTCTGCACAAGGTCCCCCAGTAAAATGATATACATTGACACCAGTGAAGATGCGGCCG
TCGCTAGAGAGAGCTGCGCTGGCGACGCTGTAGTCTTCAGAGATGGGGATGCTGTTGATTGTAGCCGTTG
CTCTTTCAATGAGGGTGGATTCTTCTTGAGACAAAGGCTTGGCCATGGTTTAGTTCCTCACCTTGTCGTA
TTATACTATGCCGATATACTATGCCGATGATTAATTGTCAACACGTGCTGATCAGATCCGAAAATGGATA
TACAAGCTCCCGGGAGCTTTTTGCAAAAGCCTAGGCCTCCAAAAAAGCCTCCTCACTACTTCTGGAATAG
CTCAGAGGCAGAGGCGGCCTCGGCCTCTGCATAAAT
